>Addgene plasmid #144746 | TFORF3270 | addgene full sequence | sequence record 404346 | Addgene NGS Result
TTAATGTAGTCTTATGCAATACTCTTGTAGTCTTGCAACATGGTAACGATGAGTTAGCAACATGCCTTAC
AAGGAGAGAAAAAGCACCGTGCATGCCGATTGGTGGAAGTAAGGTGGTACGATCGTGCCTTATTAGGAAG
GCAACAGACGGGTCTGACATGGATTGGACGAACCACTGAATTGCCGCATTGCAGAGATATTGTATTTAAG
TGCCTAGCTCGATACATAAACGGGTCTCTCTGGTTAGACCAGATCTGAGCCTGGGAGCTCTCTGGCTAAC
TAGGGAACCCACTGCTTAAGCCTCAATAAAGCTTGCCTTGAGTGCTTCAAGTAGTGTGTGCCCGTCTGTT
GTGTGACTCTGGTAACTAGAGATCCCTCAGACCCTTTTAGTCAGTGTGGAAAATCTCTAGCAGTGGCGCC
CGAACAGGGACTTGAAAGCGAAAGGGAAACCAGAGGAGCTCTCTCGACGCAGGACTCGGCTTGCTGAAGC
GCGCACGGCAAGAGGCGAGGGGCGGCGACTGGTGAGTACGCCAAAAATTTTGACTAGCGGAGGCTAGAAG
GAGAGAGATGGGTGCGAGAGCGTCAGTATTAAGCGGGGGAGAATTAGATCGCGATGGGAAAAAATTCGGT
TAAGGCCAGGGGGAAAGAAAAAATATAAATTAAAACATATAGTATGGGCAAGCAGGGAGCTAGAACGATT
CGCAGTTAATCCTGGCCTGTTAGAAACATCAGAAGGCTGTAGACAAATACTGGGACAGCTACAACCATCC
CTTCAGACAGGATCAGAAGAACTTAGATCATTATATAATACAGTAGCAACCCTCTATTGTGTGCATCAAA
GGATAGAGATAAAAGACACCAAGGAAGCTTTAGACAAGATAGAGGAAGAGCAAAACAAAAGTAAGACCAC
CGCACAGCAAGCGGCCGCTGATCTTCAGACCTGGAGGAGGAGATATGAGGGACAATTGGAGAAGTGAATT
ATATAAATATAAAGTAGTAAAAATTGAACCATTAGGAGTAGCACCCACCAAGGCAAAGAGAAGAGTGGTG
CAGAGAGAAAAAAGAGCAGTGGGAATAGGAGCTTTGTTCCTTGGGTTCTTGGGAGCAGCAGGAAGCACTA
TGGGCGCAGCGTCAATGACGCTGACGGTACAGGCCAGACAATTATTGTCTGGTATAGTGCAGCAGCAGAA
CAATTTGCTGAGGGCTATTGAGGCGCAACAGCATCTGTTGCAACTCACAGTCTGGGGCATCAAGCAGCTC
CAGGCAAGAATCCTGGCTGTGGAAAGATACCTAAAGGATCAACAGCTCCTGGGGATTTGGGGTTGCTCTG
GAAAACTCATTTGCACCACTGCTGTGCCTTGGAATGCTAGTTGGAGTAATAAATCTCTGGAACAGATTTG
GAATCACACGACCTGGATGGAGTGGGACAGAGAAATTAACAATTACACAAGCTTAATACACTCCTTAATT
GAAGAATCGCAAAACCAGCAAGAAAAGAATGAACAAGAATTATTGGAATTAGATAAATGGGCAAGTTTGT
GGAATTGGTTTAACATAACAAATTGGCTGTGGTATATAAAATTATTCATAATGATAGTAGGAGGCTTGGT
AGGTTTAAGAATAGTTTTTGCTGTACTTTCTATAGTGAATAGAGTTAGGCAGGGATATTCACCATTATCG
TTTCAGACCCACCTCCCAACCCCGAGGGGACCCATGCATTGCATCTCAATTAGTCAGCAACCAGGTGTGG
AAAGTCCCCAGGCTCCCCAGCAGGCAGAAGTATGCAAAGCATGCGTCTCAATTAGTCAGCAACCATAGTC
CCGCCCCTAACTCCGCCCATCCCGCCCCTAACTCCGCCCAGTTCCGCCCATTCTCCGCCCCATGGCTGAC
TAATTTTTTTTATTTATGCAGAGGCCGAGGCCGCCTCGGCCTCTGAGCTATTCCAGAAGTAGTGAGGAGG
CTTTTTTGGAGGCCTAGGCTTTTGCAAAAAGCTTTCTAGAGGTACCACCGGAGCTTACCATGACCGAGTA
CAAGCCCACGGTGCGCCTCGCCACCCGCGACGACGTCCCCAGGGCCGTACGCACCCTCGCCGCCGCGTTC
GCCGACTACCCCGCCACGCGCCACACCGTCGATCCGGACCGCCACATCGAGCGGGTCACCGAGCTGCAAG
AACTCTTCCTCACGCGCGTCGGGCTCGACATCGGCAAGGTGTGGGTCGCGGACGACGGCGCCGCCGTGGC
GGTCTGGACCACGCCGGAGAGCGTCGAAGCGGGGGCGGTGTTCGCCGAGATCGGCCCGCGCATGGCCGAG
TTGAGCGGTTCCCGGCTGGCCGCGCAGCAACAGATGGAAGGCCTCCTGGCGCCGCACCGGCCCAAGGAGC
CCGCGTGGTTCCTGGCCACCGTCGGCGTCTCGCCCGACCACCAGGGCAAGGGTCTGGGCAGCGCCGTCGT
GCTCCCCGGAGTGGAGGCGGCCGAGCGCGCCGGGGTGCCCGCCTTCCTGGAGACCTCCGCGCCCCGCAAC
CTCCCCTTCTACGAGCGGCTCGGCTTCACCGTCACCGCCGACGTCGAGGTGCCCGAAGGACCGCGCACCT
GGTGCATGACCCGCAAGCCCGGTGCCAGTTAACGAATTCTAGATCTTGAGACAAATGGCAGTATTCATCC
ACAATTTTAAAAGAAAAGGGGGGATTGGGGGGTACAGTGCAGGGGAAAGAATAGTAGACATAATAGCAAC
AGACATACAAACTAAAGAATTACAAAAACAAATTACAAAAATTCAAAATTTTCGGGTTTATTACAGGGAC
AGCAGAGATCCACTTTGGCGCCGGCTCGAGGCCTGCAGGTGCAAAGATGGATAAAGTTTTAAACAGAGAG
GAATCTTTGCAGCTAATGGACCTTCTAGGTCTTGAAAGGAGTGGGAATTGGCTCCGGTGCCCGTCAGTGG
GCAGAGCGCACATCGCCCACAGTCCCCGAGAAGTTGGGGGGAGGGGTCGGCAATTGAACCGGTGCCTAGA
GAAGGTGGCGCGGGGTAAACTGGGAAAGTGATGTCGTGTACTGGCTCCGCCTTTTTCCCGAGGGTGGGGG
AGAACCGTATATAAGTGCAGTAGTCGCCGTGAACGTTCTTTTTCGCAACGGGTTTGCCGCCAGAACACAG
GTAAGTGCCGTGTGTGGTTCCCGCGGGCCTGGCCTCTTTACGGGTTATGGCCCTTGCGTGCCTTGAATTA
CTTCCACCTGGCTGCAGTACGTGATTCTTGATCCCGAGCTTCGGGTTGGAAGTGGGTGGGAGAGTTCGAG
GCCTTGCGCTTAAGGAGCCCCTTCGCCTCGTGCTTGAGTTGAGGCCTGGCCTGGGCGCTGGGGCCGCCGC
GTGCGAATCTGGTGGCACCTTCGCGCCTGTCTCGCTGCTTTCGATAAGTCTCTAGCCATTTAAAATTTTT
GATGACCTGCTGCGACGCTTTTTTTCTGGCAAGATAGTCTTGTAAATGCGGGCCAAGATCTGCACACTGG
TATTTCGGTTTTTGGGGCCGCGGGCGGCGACGGGGCCCGTGCGTCCCAGCGCACATGTTCGGCGAGGCGG
GGCCTGCGAGCGCGGCCACCGAGAATCGGACGGGGGTAGTCTCAAGCTGGCCGGCCTGCTCTGGTGCCTG
GCCTCGCGCCGCCGTGTATCGCCCCGCCCTGGGCGGCAAGGCTGGCCCGGTCGGCACCAGTTGCGTGAGC
GGAAAGATGGCCGCTTCCCGGCCCTGCTGCAGGGAGCTCAAAATGGAGGACGCGGCGCTCGGGAGAGCGG
GCGGGTGAGTCACCCACACAAAGGAAAAGGGCCTTTCCGTCCTCAGCCGTCGCTTCATGTGACTCCACGG
AGTACCGGGCGCCGTCCAGGCACCTCGATTAGTTCTCGAGCTTTTGGAGTACGTCGTCTTTAGGTTGGGG
GGAGGGGTTTTATGCGATGGAGTTTCCCCACACTGAGTGGGTGGAGACTGAAGTTAGGCCAGCTTGGCAC
TTGATGTAATTCTCCTTGGAATTTGCCCTTTTTGAGTTTGGATCTTGGTTCATTCTCAAGCCTCAGACAG
TGGTTCAAAGTTTTTTTCTTCCATTTCAGGTGTCGTGAGGCTAGCATCGATTGATCAACAAGTTTGTACA
AAAAAGTTGGCACCATGCATAAATTTTCAAATTCAAATAGACACAAGATAAGACATACTGAAAATAAACA
TTTCAGATGTAAAGAATGTGACAAATCACTTTGCATGCTTTCACGCCTAACTCAACATAAAAAAATTCAT
ACTAGAGAGAATTTCTACAAATGTGAAGAGTGTGGAAAAACCTTTAACTGGTCCACAAACCTTTCTAAAC
CTAAGAAAATTCATACTGGAGAAAAACCCTACAAATGTGAAGTATGTGGAAAAGCCTTTCACCAATCCTC
AATCCTTACTAAACATAAGATAATTCGTACTGGAGAAAAACCCTATAAATGTGCACACTGTGGCAAAGCC
TTTAAACAGTCCTCACACCTTACTAGACATAAGATAATTCATACTGAAGAGAAACCCTACAAATGTGAAC
AATGTGGCAAGGTCTTTAAGCAGTCCCCAACCCTTACTAAACATCAGATAATTTATACTGGAGAGGAACC
ATACAAATGTGAGGAATGTGGCAAAGCTTTTAACCTATCTTTGCCAACTTTCTTGTACAAAGTGGTTGAT
ATCGGTAAGCCTATCCCTAACCCTCTCCTCGGTCTCGATTCTACGTAGTAATGAACTAGTCCGTAACTTG
AAAGTATTTCGATTTCTTGGCTTTATATATCTTGTGGAAAGGACGATTTATCAAAGGAATCCCCAATTTT
ACGCGTTAAGTCGACAATCAACCTCTGGATTACAAAATTTGTGAAAGATTGACTGGTATTCTTAACTATG
TTGCTCCTTTTACGCTATGTGGATACGCTGCTTTAATGCCTTTGTATCATGCTATTGCTTCCCGTATGGC
TTTCATTTTCTCCTCCTTGTATAAATCCTGGTTGCTGTCTCTTTATGAGGAGTTGTGGCCCGTTGTCAGG
CAACGTGGCGTGGTGTGCACTGTGTTTGCTGACGCAACCCCCACTGGTTGGGGCATTGCCACCACCTGTC
AGCTCCTTTCCGGGACTTTCGCTTTCCCCCTCCCTATTGCCACGGCGGAACTCATCGCCGCCTGCCTTGC
CCGCTGCTGGACAGGGGCTCGGCTGTTGGGCACTGACAATTCCGTGGTGTTGTCGGGGAAATCATCGTCC
TTTCCTTGGCTGCTCGCCTGTGTTGCCACCTGGATTCTGCGCGGGACGTCCTTCTGCTACGTCCCTTCGG
CCCTCAATCCAGCGGACCTTCCTTCCCGCGGCCTGCTGCCGGCTCTGCGGCCTCTTCCGCGTCTTCGCCT
TCGCCCTCAGACGAGTCGGATCTCCCTTTGGGCCGCCTCCCCGCGTCGACTTTAAGACCAATGACTTACA
AGGCAGCTGTAGATCTTAGCCACTTTTTAAAAGAAAAGGGGGGACTGGAAGGGCTAATTCACTCCCAACG
AAGACAAGATCTGCTTTTTGCTTGTACTGGGTCTCTCTGGTTAGACCAGATCTGAGCCTGGGAGCTCTCT
GGCTAACTAGGGAACCCACTGCTTAAGCCTCAATAAAGCTTGCCTTGAGTGCTTCAAGTAGTGTGTGCCC
GTCTGTTGTGTGACTCTGGTAACTAGAGATCCCTCAGACCCTTTTAGTCAGTGTGGAAAATCTCTAGCAG
TACGTATAGTAGTTCATGTCATCTTATTATTCAGTATTTATAACTTGCAAAGAAATGAATATCAGAGAGT
GAGAGGAACTTGTTTATTGCAGCTTATAATGGTTACAAATAAAGCAATAGCATCACAAATTTCACAAATA
AAGCATTTTTTTCACTGCATTCTAGTTGTGGTTTGTCCAAACTCATCAATGTATCTTATCATGTCTGGCT
CTAGCTATCCCGCCCCTAACTCCGCCCATCCCGCCCCTAACTCCGCCCAGTTCCGCCCATTCTCCGCCCC
ATGGCTGACTAATTTTTTTTATTTATGCAGAGGCCGAGGCCGCCTCGGCCTCTGAGCTATTCCAGAAGTA
GTGAGGAGGCTTTTTTGGAGGCCTAGGGACGTACCCAATTCGCCCTATAGTGAGTCGTATTACGCGCGCT
CACTGGCCGTCGTTTTACAACGTCGTGACTGGGAAAACCCTGGCGTTACCCAACTTAATCGCCTTGCAGC
ACATCCCCCTTTCGCCAGCTGGCGTAATAGCGAAGAGGCCCGCACCGATCGCCCTTCCCAACAGTTGCGC
AGCCTGAATGGCGAATGGG
[124 nt withheld, positions 6320-6443]
C
[91 nt withheld, positions 6445-6535]
A
[49 nt withheld, positions 6537-6585]
CCTTTGACGTTGGAGTCCACGTTCTTT
[37 nt withheld, positions 6613-6649]
ACCCTATCTCGGTCTATTCTTTTGATTTATAAGGGATTTTGCCGATTTCGGCCTATTGGTTAAAAAATGA
GCTGATTTAACAAAAATTTAACGCGAATTTTAACAAAATATTAACGCTTACAATTTAGGTGGCACTTTTC
GGGGAAATGTGCGCGGAACCCCTATTTGTTTATTTTTCTAAATACATTCAAATATGTATCCGCTCATGAG
ACAATAACCCTGATAAATGCTTCAATAATATTGAAAAAGGAAGAGTATGAGTATTCAACATTTCCGTGTC
GCCCTTATTCCCTTTTTTGCGGCATTTTGCCTTCCTGTTTTTGCTCACCCAGAAACGCTGGTGAAAGTAA
AAGATGCTGAAGATCAGTTGGGTGCACGAGTGGGTTACATCGAACTGGATCTCAACAGCGGTAAGATCCT
TGAGAGTTTTCGCCCCGAAGAACGTTTTCCAATGATGAGCACTTTTAAAGTTCTGCTATGTGGCGCGGTA
TTATCCCGTATTGACGCCGGGCAAGAGCAACTCGGTCGCCGCATACACTATTCTCAGAATGACTTGGTTG
AGTACTCACCAGTCACAGAAAAGCATCTTACGGATGGCATGACAGTAAGAGAATTATGCAGTGCTGCCAT
AACCATGAGTGATAACACTGCGGCCAACTTACTTCTGACAACGATCGGAGGACCGAAGGAGCTAACCGCT
TTTTTGCACAACATGGGGGATCATGTAACTCGCCTTGATCGTTGGGAACCGGAGCTGAATGAAGCCATAC
CAAACGACGAGCGTGACACCACGATGCCTGTAGCAATGGCAACAACGTTGCGCAAACTATTAACTGGCGA
ACTACTTACTCTAGCTTCCCGGCAACAATTAATAGACTGGATGGAGGCGGATAAAGTTGCAGGACCACTT
CTGCGCTCGGCCCTTCCGGCTGGCTGGTTTATTGCTGATAAATCTGGAGCCGGTGAGCGTGGGTCTCGCG
GTATCATTGCAGCACTGGGGCCAGATGGTAAGCCCTCCCGTATCGTAGTTATCTACACGACGGGGAGTCA
GGCAACTATGGATGAACGAAATAGACAGATCGCTGAGATAGGTGCCTCACTGATTAAGCATTGGTAACTG
TCAGACCAAGTTTACTCATATATACTTTAGATTGATTTAAAACTTCATTTTTAATTTAAAAGGATCTAGG
TGAAGATCCTTTTTGATAATCTCATGACCAAAATCCCTTAACGTGAGTTTTCGTTCCACTGAGCGTCAGA
CCCCGTAGAAAAGATCAAAGGATCTTCTTGAGATCCTTTTTTTCTGCGCGTAATCTGCTGCTTGCAAACA
AAAAAACCACCGCTACCAGCGGTGGTTTGTTTGCCGGATCAAGAGCTACCAACTCTTTTTCCGAAGGTAA
CTGGCTTCAGCAGAGCGCAGATACCAAATACTGTTCTTCTAGTGTAGCCGTAGTTAGGCCACCACTTCAA
GAACTCTGTAGCACCGCCTACATACCTCGCTCTGCTAATCCTGTTACCAGTGGCTGCTGCCAGTGGCGAT
AAGTCGTGTCTTACCGGGTTGGACTCAAGACGATAGTTACCGGATAAGGCGCAGCGGTCGGGCTGAACGG
GGGGTTCGTGCACACAGCCCAGCTTGGAGCGAACGACCTACACCGAACTGAGATACCTACAGCGTGAGCT
ATGAGAAAGCGCCACGCTTCCCGAAGGGAGAAAGGCGGACAGGTATCCGGTAAGCGGCAGGGTCGGAACA
GGAGAGCGCACGAGGGAGCTTCCAGGGGGAAACGCCTGGTATCTTTATAGTCCTGTCGGGTTTCGCCACC
TCTGACTTGAGCGTCGATTTTTGTGATGCTCGTCAGGGGGGCGGAGCCTATGGAAAAACGCCAGCAACGC
GGCCTTTTTACGGTTCCTGGCCTTTTGCTGGCCTTTTGCTCACATGTTCTTTCCTGCGTTATCCCCTGAT
TCTGTGGATAACCGTATTACCGCCTTTGAGTGAGCTGATACCGCTCGCCGCAGCCGAACGACCGAGCGCA
GCGAGTCAGTGAGCGAGGAAGCGGAAGAGCGCCCAATACGCAAACCGCCTCTCCCCGCGCGTTGGCCGAT
TCATTAATGCAGCTGGCACGACAGGTTTCCCGACTGGAAAGCGGGCAGTGAGCGCAACGCAATTAATGTG
AGTTAGCTCACTCATTAGGCACCCCAGGCTTTACACTTTATGCTTCCGGCTCGTATGTTGTGTGGAATTG
TGAGCGGATAACAATTTCACACAGGAAACAGCTATGACCATGATTACGCCAAGCGCGCAATTAACCCTCA
CTAAAGGGAACAAAAGCTGGAGCTGCAAGC
Features (pLannotate 1.2.2; 34 found; start..end, strand, type, name):
      5..231     +  promoter       RSV promoter: Rous sarcoma virus enhancer/promoter
    232..412     +  LTR            5' LTR (truncated): truncated 5' long terminal repeat (LTR) from HIV-1
    459..584     +  misc_feature   HIV-1 Ψ: packaging signal of human immunodeficiency virus type 1
    568..931     +  CDS            HIV-1 gag (fragment): gag protein from human immunodeficiency virus 1; gag
   1077..1310    +  misc_feature   RRE: The Rev response element (RRE) of HIV-1 allows for Rev-dependent mRNA export from the nucleus to the cytoplasm.
   1687..1713    +  CDS            Rev (fragment): human immunodeficiency virus 1 (HIV-1) Rev protein; rev; enhances nuclear export of unspliced and incompletely spliced viral mRNAs
   1720..1743    +  promoter       SV40 promoter (fragment): SV40 early promoter
   1744..1815    +  promoter       SV40 promoter (fragment): SV40 enhancer and early promoter
   1839..1974    +  rep_origin     SV40 ori: SV40 origin of replication
   2020..2616    +  CDS            PuroR (fragment): puromycin N-acetyltransferase; pac from Streptomyces; confers resistance to puromycin
   2665..2782    +  misc_feature   cPPT/CTS: central polypurine tract and central termination sequence of HIV-1
   2847..2913    +  CDS            small t antigen (fragment): SV40 (simian virus 40) small t antigen
   2920..4098    +  promoter       EF-1α promoter: strong constitutive promoter for human elongation factor EF-1α
   4119..4136    +  protein_bind   attB1 (fragment): mutant version of attB; core recombination site for the Gateway® BP reaction BP Clonase™
   4130..4252    +  CDS            ZNF708 (fragment): ZN708_HUMAN - Also known as KOX8, ZNF15, ZNF15L1. Experimental evidence at protein level: Swiss-Prot protein existence level 1. May be involved in transcriptional regulation. From Homo sapiens (Human).
   4668..4685    -  protein_bind   attB2 (fragment): mutant version of attB; core recombination site for the Gateway® BP reaction BP Clonase™
   4694..4735    +  CDS            V5 tag: epitope tag from simian virus 5
   4751..4804    +  promoter       U6 promoter (fragment): RNA polymerase III promoter for human U6 snRNA
   4846..5434    +  misc_feature   WPRE: woodchuck hepatitis virus posttranscriptional regulatory element
   5485..5504    +  misc_feature   cPPT/CTS (fragment): central polypurine tract and central termination sequence of HIV-1
   5506..5739    +  LTR            3' LTR (ΔU3): self-inactivating 3' long terminal repeat (LTR) from HIV-1
   5817..5938    +  polyA_signal   SV40 poly(A) signal: SV40 polyadenylation signal
   5978..6113    +  rep_origin     SV40 ori: SV40 origin of replication
   6134..6152    -  promoter       T7 promoter: promoter for bacteriophage T7 RNA polymerase
   6160..6315    +  CDS            lacZα (fragment): LacZα fragment of β-galactosidase; lacZ fragment
   6320..6748    +  rep_origin     f1 ori (sequence partly withheld): f1 bacteriophage origin of replication; arrow indicates direction of (+) strand synthesis
   6801..6905    +  promoter       AmpR promoter: bla
   6906..7766    +  CDS            AmpR: β-lactamase; bla; confers resistance to ampicillin, carbenicillin, and related antibiotics
   7937..8525    +  rep_origin     ori: high-copy-number ColE1/pMB1/pBR322/pUC origin of replication
   8708..8800    +  CDS            lacI (fragment): lac repressor; lacI; The lac repressor binds to the lac operator to inhibit transcription in E. coli. This inhibition can be relieved by adding lactose or isopropyl-β-D-thiogalactopyranoside (IPTG).
   8813..8834    +  protein_bind   CAP binding site: CAP binding activates transcription in the presence of cAMP. E. coli catabolite activator protein
   8849..8879    +  promoter       lac promoter: promoter for the E. coli lac operon
   8887..8903    +  protein_bind   lac operator: The lac repressor binds to the lac operator to inhibit transcription in E. coli. This inhibition can be relieved by adding lactose or isopropyl-β-D-thiogalactopyranoside (IPTG). lac repressor encoded by lacI
   8948..8966    +  promoter       T3 promoter: promoter for bacteriophage T3 RNA polymerase
