[The description below was written by a language model from this plasmid's Addgene catalogue record and pLannotate feature annotations shown in this document.]
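Description:
TFORF3270 is a third-generation-style, self-inactivating lentiviral expression plasmid built on the pLX_TRC317 backbone, carrying the human zinc-finger transcription factor ZNF138 as a Gateway-cloned open reading frame. It belongs to a large barcoded transcription factor ORF collection: each member carries a unique 24-bp barcode so that the overexpressed factor can be identified in pooled screens. The barcode is not annotated in the feature table, so its exact position is not stated in the record. In bacteria the plasmid is maintained through a high-copy ColE1/pUC-type origin and ampicillin resistance (AmpR). An f1 origin and remnants of a lac/T7/T3 cloning region are also present. The depositor notes that the plasmid can recombine during propagation.

The viral genome is driven by an RSV promoter fused to a truncated HIV-1 5' LTR, followed by the Ψ packaging signal, a gag fragment, the RRE for Rev-dependent export, a cPPT/CTS, and a ΔU3 3' LTR that inactivates LTR promoter activity after integration. Within this unit, an SV40 promoter drives the puromycin resistance gene for selection of transduced mammalian cells. Downstream, the EF-1α promoter drives the ZNF138 ORF, which is flanked by attB1 and attB2 recombination scars and fused at its C terminus to a V5 epitope tag for detection. A WPRE follows to enhance transcript expression. The automated annotation labels the start of the insert as a ZNF708 fragment, which probably reflects sequence similarity among KRAB zinc-finger family members rather than a different insert. The short U6 promoter fragment after the tag appears to be a residual element. The construct is used to produce lentivirus for stable overexpression of ZNF138, for example in directed differentiation screens.
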