Addgene plasmid #144746: TFORF3270
Purpose: Lentiviral vector for overexpressing transcription factor ORFs with unique 24-bp barcodes. Barcodes facilitate identification of transcription factors in pooled screens.
Depositing lab: Feng Zhang. Depositing organization: Broad Institute. Publication: A transcription factor atlas of directed differentiation. Joung J, Ma S, Tay T, Geiger-Schuller KR, Kirchgatterer PC, Verdine VK, Guo B, Arias-Garcia MA, Allen WE, Singh A, Kuksenko O, Abudayyeh OO, Gootenberg JS, Fu Z, Macrae RK, Buenrostro JD, Regev A, Zhang F. Cell. 2023 Jan 5;186(1):209-229.e26. doi: 10.1016/j.cell.2022.11.026. PubMed 36608654.
Backbone
  Vector backbone: pLX_TRC317
  Backbone manufacturer: Broad Institute Genetic Perturbation Platform
  Backbone size w/o insert (bp): 8264
  Vector type: Mammalian Expression, Lentiviral
  Selectable markers: Puromycin
Growth in bacteria
  Bacterial resistance: Ampicillin, 100 μg/mL
  Growth temperature: 37°C
  Growth strain: NEB Stable
  Copy number: High Copy
Gene/Insert
  Gene/Insert name: ZNF138
  Species: H. sapiens (human)
  Insert size (bp): 725
  Entrez Gene: ZNF138 (a.k.a. pHZ-32)
  Promoter: EF1a
  Tag / fusion protein: V5 (C terminal on insert)
  Cloning method: Gateway Cloning
  Sequencing primers: 5′ GGGTGGAGACTGAAGTTAGGCCAG; 3′ CACATAGCGTAAAAGGAGCAACATAG
Resource information
  A portion of this plasmid was derived from a plasmid made by: Broad Institute Genetic Perturbation Platform
Terms and licenses: Academic/Nonprofit Terms; Industry Terms: Not Available to Industry
Depositor comments: NM_001271649.1 Please test multiple small colonies in case of plasmid recombination. To make this collection available in a timely manner, a portion of this collection was not fully sequenced by Addgene. If an Addgene verified full plasmid sequence is not available, please contact us prior to placing an order to request the full sequence.
How to cite: TFORF3270 was a gift from Feng Zhang (Addgene plasmid # 144746 ; http://n2t.net/addgene:144746 ; RRID:Addgene_144746)
