>Addgene plasmid #144746 | TFORF3270 | depositor partial sequence | sequence record 286353 | Insert
ATCGATTGATCAACAAGTTTGTACAAAAAAGTTGGCACCATGCATAAATTTTCAAATTCAAATAGACACA
AGATAAGACATACTGAAAATAAACATTTCAGATGTAAAGAATGTGACAAATCACTTTGCATGCTTTCACG
CCTAACTCAACATAAAAAAATTCATACTAGAGAGAATTTCTACAAATGTGAAGAGTGTGGAAAAACCTTT
AACTGGTCCACAAACCTTTCTAAACCTAAGAAAATTCATACTGGAGAAAAACCCTACAAATGTGAAGTAT
GTGGAAAAGCCTTTCACCAATCCTCAATCCTTACTAAACATAAGATAATTCGTACTGGAGAAAAACCCTA
TAAATGTGCACACTGTGGCAAAGCCTTTAAACAGTCCTCACACCTTACTAGACATAAGATAATTCATACT
GAAGAGAAACCCTACAAATGTGAACAATGTGGCAAGGTCTTTAAGCAGTCCCCAACCCTTACTAAACATC
AGATAATTTATACTGGAGAGGAACCATACAAATGTGAGGAATGTGGCAAAGCTTTTAACCTATCTTTGCC
AACTTTCTTGTACAAAGTGGTTGATATCGGTAAGCCTATCCCTAACCCTCTCCTCGGTCTCGATTCTACG
TAGTAATGAACTAGTCCGTAACTTGAAAGTATTTCGATTTCTTGGCTTTATATATCTTGTGGAAAGGACG
ATTTATCAAAGGAATCCCCAATTTT
