>Addgene plasmid #144746 | TFORF3270 | depositor partial sequence | sequence record 286354 | Barcode
TTTATCAAAGGAATCCCCAATTTT
